>Addgene plasmid #54296 | mEmerald-VASP-5 | depositor partial sequence | sequence record 84429 | insert sequence
CAGATCCGCTAGCGCTACCGGTCGCCACCATGGTGAGCAAGGGCGAGGAGCTGTTCACCGGGGTGGTGCC
CATCCTGGTCGAGCTGGACGGCGACGTAAACGGCCACAAGTTCAGCGTGTCCGGCGAGGGCGAGGGCGAT
GCCACCTACGGCAAGCTGACCCTGAAGTTCATCTGCACCACCGGCAAGCTGCCCGTGCCCTGGCCCACCC
TCGTGACCACCTTGACCTACGGCGTGCAGTGCTTCGCCCGCTACCCCGACCACATGAAGCAGCACGACTT
CTTCAAGTCCGCCATGCCCGAAGGCTACGTCCAGGAGCGCACCATCTTCTTCAAGGACGACGGCAACTAC
AAGACCCGCGCCGAGGTGAAGTTCGAGGGCGACACCCTGGTGAACCGCATCGAGCTGAAGGGCATCGACT
TCAAGGAGGACGGCAACATCCTGGGGCACAAGCTGGAGTACAACTACAACAGCCACAAGGTCTATATCAC
CGCCGACAAGCAGAAGAACGGCATCAAGGTGAACTTCAAGACCCGCCACAACATCGAGGACGGCAGCGTG
CAGCTCGCCGACCACTACCAGCAGAACACCCCCATCGGCGACGGCCCCGTGCTGCTGCCCGACAACCACT
ACCTGAGCACCCAGTCCAAGCTGAGCAAAGACCCCAACGAGAAGCGCGATCACATGGTCCTGCTGGAGTT
CGTGACCGCCGCCGGGATCACTCTCGGCATGGACGAGCTGTACAAGTCCGGACTCAGATCTATGAGCGAG
ACGGTCATCTGTTCCAGCCGGGCTACTGTGATGCTTTATGATGACAGCAACAAGCGATGGCTCCCTGCTG
GCACTGGTCCCCAGGCCTTCAGCCGCGTCCAGATATACCACAACCCCACTGCTAACTCCTTCCGAGTTGT
TGGCCGCAAGATGCAGCCGGATCAGCAGGTGGTTATCAACTGTGCCATCATTCGGGGTGTCAAGTACAAT
CAGGCCACTCCCATCTTCCATCAGTGGCGAGATGCCCGCCAGGTCTGGGGCCTCAACTTCGGCAGCAAGG
AGGACGCCATACAGTTTGCAACAGGCATGGCCAACGCCCTAGAGGCCTTGGAAGGAGGTGGGCCTCCCCC
AGCCCCAGCACCCCCTGCCTGGTCTGCCCAGAATGGTCCCTCCCCAGAGGAGCTGGAACAACAGAAAAGG
CAGCCGGAGCATATGGAGCGCCGGGTCTCCAATGCAGGAGGCCCACCTGCTCCCCCAGCTGGGGGCCCTC
CTCCACCTCCAGGACCTCCCCCTCCTCCAGGTCCCCCCCCACCCCCAGGTCTGCCCTCCTCAGGGGTATC
TGGGGCAGGTCATGGAGCAGGGGCAGCCCCACCCCCTGCACCCCCACTCCCTACAACACAGGGCCCCAAT
AGTGGGGGTTCCGGGGCCCCAGGCCTGGCTGCTGCCATTGCTGGAGCCAAACTCAGGAAAGTGAGCAAGC
AGGAGGAGGCCTCTGGGGGGCCCCTGGCCCCCAAAGCTGAGAACAGTCGAAGCACTGGTGGGGGGCTTAT
GGAAGAGATGAACGCCATGCTGGCCCGGAGAAGAAAAGCCACACAGGTTGGGGAGAAGCCCCCCAAAGAC
GAGTCAGCCAGTGAGGAGTCAGAGGCCCGACTCCCTGCCCAGAGTGAACCTGTGAGAAGACCCTGGGAGA
AGAACAGCACAACCTTGCCAAGGATGAAGTCGTCCTCTTCTGTGACTACCTCCGAGGCCCACCCCTCGAC
GCCCTGCTCCAGTGATGACTCCGACTTGGAGAGGGTGAAGCAGGAGCTTCTGGAAGAGGTGCGGAAGGAG
CTACAGAAAATGAAAGAGGAAATCATCGAAGTCTTTGTCCAGGAGCTGAGGAAGCGGGGTTCTCCTTGAG
CGGCCGCGACTCTAGATCATAATCAGC
