>Addgene plasmid #54296 | mEmerald-VASP-5 | addgene partial sequence | sequence record 89881 | EGFP-C 5'-CATGGTCCTGCTGGAGTTCGTG-3'
GAGCTGTACAAGTCCGGACTCAGATCTATGAGCGAGACGGTCATCTGTTCCAGCCGGGCTACTGTGATGC
TTTATGATGACAGCAACAAGCGATGGCTCCCTGCTGGCACTGGTCCCCAGGCCTTCAGCCGCGTCCAGAT
ATACCACAACCCCACTGCTAACTCCTTCCGAGTTGTTGGCCGCAAGATGCAGCCGGATCAGCAGGTGGTT
ATCAACTGTGCCATCATTCGGGGTGTCAAGTACAATCAGGCCACTCCCATCTTCCATCAGTGGCGAGATG
CCCGCCAGGTCTGGGGCCTCAACTTCGGCAGCAAGGAGGACGCCATACAGTTTGCAACAGGCATGGCCAA
CGCCCTAGAGGCCTTGGAAGGAGGTGGGCCTCCCCCAGCCCCAGCACCCCCTGCCTGGTCTGCCCAGAAT
GGTCCCTCCCCAGAGGAGCTGGAACAACAGAAAAGGCAGCCGGAGCATATGGAGCGCCGGGTCTCCAATG
CAGGAGGCCCACCTGCTCCCCCAGCTGGGGGCCCTCCTCCACCTCCAGGACCTCCCCCTCCTCCAGGTCC
CCCCCCACCCCCAGGTCTGCCCTCCTCAGGGGTATCTGGGGCAGGTCATGGAGCAGGGGCAGCCCCACCC
CCTGCACCCCCACTCCCTACAACACAGGGCCCCAATAGTGGGGGTTCCGGGGCCCCAGGCCTGGCTGCTG
CCATTGCTGGAGCCAAACTCAGGAAAGTGAGCAAGCAGGAGGAGGCCTCTGG
