[The description below was written by a language model from this plasmid's Addgene catalogue record.]
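Description:
mEmerald-VASP-5 is a mammalian expression plasmid that produces mouse VASP (vasodilator-stimulated phosphoprotein) fused to the green fluorescent protein mEmerald. It is built on an mEmerald backbone of about 4.75 kb (without the insert). The plasmid is maintained at high copy in E. coli under kanamycin selection. It also carries a neomycin resistance marker, so transfected mammalian cells can be selected with G418, for example to derive stable lines. The record does not include a feature table, so the origin of replication and the exact arrangement of the resistance cassette are not stated. The SV40pA-R sequencing primer implies an SV40 polyadenylation signal downstream of the insert.

Expression is driven by the CMV promoter, a strong constitutive promoter in most mammalian cell types. mEmerald is encoded by the backbone and sits at the N terminus of the fusion, with VASP following it. The "5" in the name may refer to the length of the linker between the two parts, but the record does not define it. The VASP coding sequence carries an A209T substitution relative to the reference sequence, and its functional significance is not described. The cloning method is listed as unknown.

VASP is an Ena/VASP family regulator of actin filament elongation that concentrates at focal adhesions and along actin structures. The depositor accordingly lists the fusion's localization as actin/focal adhesions. The construct is intended as a fluorescent marker for imaging these structures in cells, with mEmerald excitation at 487 nm and emission at 509 nm.
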