Addgene plasmid #54296: mEmerald-VASP-5
Purpose: Localization: Actin/Focal Adhesions, Excitation: 487, Emission: 509
Depositing lab: Michael Davidson. Depositing organization: Florida State University, Tallahassee.
Backbone
  Vector backbone: mEmerald
  Backbone size w/o insert (bp): 4750
  Vector type: Mammalian Expression
  Selectable markers: Neomycin (select with G418)
Growth in bacteria
  Bacterial resistance: Kanamycin, 50 μg/mL
  Growth temperature: 37°C
  Growth strain: DH5alpha
  Copy number: High Copy
Gene/Insert
  Gene/Insert name: VASP (alt name: NM_009499)
  Species: M. musculus (mouse)
  Mutation: A209T in VASP
  Promoter: CMV
  Tag / fusion protein: mEmerald (N terminal on backbone)
  Cloning method: Unknown
  Sequencing primers: 5′ CMV-F; 3′ SV40pA-R
Terms and licenses: Academic/Nonprofit Terms; Industry Terms
Depositor comments: . Excitation = 487; Emission = 509. Localization data: Actin/Focal Adhesions
How to cite: mEmerald-VASP-5 was a gift from Michael Davidson (Addgene plasmid # 54296 ; http://n2t.net/addgene:54296 ; RRID:Addgene_54296)
